>Addgene plasmid #74161 | pGEX-human MIZ1 wild type | depositor partial sequence | sequence record 139206 | MIZ1
CTGGTTCCGCGTGGATCCCCGAATTCCATGGACTTTCCCCAGCACAGCCAGCATGTCTTGGAACAGCTGA
ACCAGCAGCGGCAGCTGGGGCTTCTCTGTGACTGCACCTTTGTGGTGGACGGTGTTCACTTTAAGGCTCA
TAAAGCAGTGCTGGCGGCCTGCAGCGAGTACTTCAAGATGCTCTTCGTGGACCAGAAGGACGTGGTGCAC
CTGGACATCAGTAACGCGGCAGGCCTGGGGCAGGTGCTGGAGTTTATGTACACGGCCAAGCTGAGCCTGA
GCCCTGAGAACGTGGATGATGTGCTGGCCGTGGCCACTTTCCTCCAAATGCAGGACATCATCACGGCCTG
CCATGCCCTCAAGTCACTTGCTGAGCCGGCTACCAGCCCTGGGGGAAATGCGGAGGCCTTGGCCACAGAA
GGAGGGGACAAGAGAGCCAAAGAGGAGAAGGTGGCCACCAGCACGCTGAGCAGGCTGGAGCAGGCAGGAC
GCAGCACACCCATAGGCCCCAGCAGGGACCTCAAGGAGGAGCGCGGCGGTCAGGCCCAGAGTGCGGCCAG
CGGTGCAGAGCAGACAGAGAAAGCCGATGCGCCCCGGGAGCCGCCGCCTGTGGAGCTCAAGCCAGACCCC
ACGAGTGGCATGGCTGCCGCAGAAGCTGAGGCCGCTTTGTCCGAGAGCTCGGAGCAAGAAATGGAGGTGG
AGCCCGCCCGGAAAGGGGAAGAGGAGCAAAAGGAGCAAGAGGAGCAAGAGGAGGAGGGCGCAGGGCCAGC
TGAGGTCAAGGAGGAGGGTTCCCAGCTGGAGAACGGAGAGGCCCCCGAGGAGAACGAGAATGAGGAGTCA
GCGGGCACAGACTCGGGGCAGGAGCTCGGCTCCGAGGCCCGGGGCCTGCGCTCAGGCACCTACGGCGACC
GCACGGAGTCCAAGGCCTACGGCTCCGTCATCCACAAGTGCGAGGACTGTGGGAAGGAGTTCACGCACAC
GGGGAACTTCAAGCGGCACATCCGCATCCACACGGGGGAGAAGCCCTTCTCGTGCCGGGAGTGCAGCAAG
GCCTTTTCCGACCCGGCCGCGTGCAAGGCCCATGAGAAGACGCACAGCCCTCTGAAGCCCTACGGCTGCG
AGGAGTGCGGGAAGAGCTACCGCCTCATCAGCCTGCTGAACCTGCACAAGAAGCGGCACTCGGGCGAGGC
GCGCTACCGCTGCGAGGACTGCGGCAAGCTCTTCACCACCTCGGGCAACCTCAAGCGCCACCAGCTGGTG
CACAGCGGCGAGAAGCCCTACCAGTGCGACTACTGCGGCCGCTCCTTCTCCGACCCCACTTCCAAGATGC
GCCACCTGGAGACCCACGACACGGACAAGGAGCACAAGTGCCCACACTGCGACAAGAAGTTCAACCAGGT
AGGGAACCTGAAGGCCCACCTGAAGATCCACATCGCTGACGGGCCCCTCAAGTGCCGAGAGTGTGGGAAG
CAGTTCACCACCTCAGGGAACCTGAAGCGGCACCTTCGGATCCACAGCGGGGAGAAGCCCTACGTGTGCA
TCCACTGCCAGCGACAGTTTGCAGACCCCGGCGCTCTGCAGCGGCACGTCCGCATTCACACAGGTGAGAA
GCCATGCCAGTGTGTGATGTGCGGTAAGGCCTTCACCCAGGCCAGCTCCCTCATCGCCCACGTGCGCCAG
CACACCGGGGAGAAGCCCTACGTCTGCGAGCGCTGCGGCAAGAGATTCGTCCAGTCCAGCCAGTTGGCCA
ATCATATTCGCCACCACGACAACATCCGCCCACACAAGTGCAGCGTGTGCAGCAAGGCCTTCGTGAACGT
GGGGGACCTGTCCAAGCACATCATCATTCACACTGGAGAGAAGCCTTACCTGTGTGATAAGTGTGGGCGT
GGCTTCAACCGGGTAGACAACCTGCGCTCCCACGTGAAGACCGTGCACCAGGGCAAGGCAGGCATCAAGA
TCCTGGAGCCCGAGGAGGGCAGTGAGGTCAGCGTGGTCACTGTGGATGACATGGTCACGCTGGCTACCGA
GGCACTGGCAGCGACAGCCGTCACTCAGCTCACAGTGGTGCCGGTGGGAGCTGCAGTGACAGCCGATGAG
ACGGAAGTCCTGAAGGCCGAGATCAGCAAAGCTGTGAAGCAAGTGCAGGAAGAAGACCCCAACACTCACA
TCCTCTACGCCTGTGACTCCTGTGGGGACAAGTTTCTGGATGCCAACAGCCTGGCTCAGCATGTGCGAAT
CCACACAGCCCAGGCACTGGTCATGTTCCAGACAGACGCGGACTTCTATCAGCAGTATGGGCCAGGTGGC
ACGTGGCCTGCCGGGCAGGTGCTGCAGGCTGGGGAGCTGGTCTTCCGCCCTCGCGACGGGGCTGAGGGCC
AGCCCGCACTGGCAGAGACCTCCCCTACAGCTCCTGAATGTCCCCCGCCTGCCGAGTGACTCGAGCGGCC
GCATCGTGACTGACTGACGA
