>Addgene plasmid #74161 | pGEX-human MIZ1 wild type | addgene partial sequence | sequence record 141711 | pGEX5 5'-GGGCTGGCAAGCCACGTTTGGTG-3'
CCGAATTCCATGGACTTTCCCCAGCACAGCCAGCATGTCTTGGAACAGCTGAACCAGCAGCGGCAGCTGG
GGCTTCTCTGTGACTGCACCTTTGTGGTGGACGGTGTTCACTTTAAGGCTCATAAAGCAGTGCTGGCGGC
CTGCAGCGAGTACTTCAAGATGCTCTTCGTGGACCAGAAGGACGTGGTGCACCTGGACATCAGTAACGCG
GCAGGCCTGGGGCAGGTGCTGGAGTTTATGTACACGGCCAAGCTGAGCCTGAGCCCTGAGAACGTGGATG
ATGTGCTGGCCGTGGCCACTTTCCTCCAAATGCAGGACATCATCACGGCCTGCCATGCCCTCAAGTCACT
TGCTGAGCCGGCTACCAGCCCTGGGGGAAATGCGGAGGCCTTGGCCACAGAAGGAGGGGACAAGAGAGCC
AAAGAGGAGAAGGTGGCCACCAGCACGCTGAGCAGGCTGGAGCAGGCAGGACGCAGCACACCCATAGGCC
CCAGCAGGGACCTCAAGGAGGAGCGCGGCGGTCAGGCCCAGAGTGCGGCCAGCGGTGCAGAGCAGACAGA
GAAAGCCGATGCGCCCCGGGAGCCGCCGCCTGTGGAGCTCAAGCCAGACCCCACGAGTGGCATGGCTGCC
GCAGAAGCTGAGGCCGCTTTGTCCGAGAGCTCGGAGCAAGAAATGGAGGTGGAGCCCGCCCGGAAAGGGG
AAGAGGAGCAAAAGGAGCAAGAGGAGCAAGAGGAGGAGG
