>Addgene plasmid #74161 | pGEX-human MIZ1 wild type | addgene partial sequence | sequence record 141897 | pGEX3 5'-CCGGGAGCTGCATGTGTCAGAGG-3'
CAGATCGTCAGTCAGTCACGATGCGGCCGCTCGAGTCACTCGGCAGGCGGGGGACATTCAGGAGCTGTAG
GGGAGGTCTCTGCCAGTGCGGGCTGGCCCTCAGCCCCGTCGCGAGGGCGGAAGACCAGCTCCCCAGCCTG
CAGCACCTGCCCGGCAGGCCACGTGCCACCTGGCCCATACTGCTGATAGAAGTCCGCGTCTGTCTGGAAC
ATGACCAGTGCCTGGGCTGTGTGGATTCGCACATGCTGAGCCAGGCTGTTGGCATCCAGAAACTTGTCCC
CACAGGAGTCACAGGCGTAGAGGATGTGAGTGTTGGGGTCTTCTTCCTGCACTTGCTTCACAGCTTTGCT
GATCTCGGCCTTCAGGACTTCCGTCTCATCGGCTGTCACTGCAGCTCCCACCGGCACCACTGTGAGCTGA
GTGACGGCTGTCGCTGCCAGTGCCTCGGTAGCCAGCGTGACCATGTCATCCACAGTGACCACGCTGACCT
CACTGCCCTCCTCGGGCTCCAGGATCTTGATGCCTGCCTTGCCCTGGTGCACGGTCTTCACGTGGGAGCG
CAGGTTGTCTACCCGGTTGAAGCCACGCCCACACTTATCACACAGGTAAGGCTTCTCTCCAGTGTGAATG
ATGATGTGCTTGGACAGGTCCCCCACGTTCACGAAGGCCTTGCTGCACACGCTGCACTTGTGTGGGCGGA
TGTTGTCGTGGTGGCGAATATGATTGGCCAACTGGCTGGACTGGACGAATCTCTTGCCGCAGCGCTCGCA
GACGTAGGGCTTCTCCC
