[The description below was written by a language model from this plasmid's Addgene catalogue record.]
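Description:
pGEX-human MIZ1 wild type is a bacterial expression plasmid built on the commercial pGEX backbone (about 5 kb without insert) for producing human MIZ1 as a glutathione S-transferase fusion protein in E. coli. It is maintained as a high-copy plasmid under ampicillin selection. The record does not include a feature table, so the origin of replication and other backbone elements are not itemised, and the specific pGEX variant is not stated.

The insert is a roughly 2.4 kb wild-type human MIZ1 coding sequence, corresponding to the gene ZBTB17 (also known as MIZ-1 or ZNF151), a BTB/POZ-domain zinc finger transcription factor known as a Myc-interacting partner. It was cloned by restriction digestion between EcoRI and XhoI sites, both of which remain intact, so the insert can be excised or transferred to another vector. Expression is driven by the tac promoter, a hybrid trp/lac promoter that is typically induced with IPTG. The backbone supplies GST at the N terminus of the protein. The GST moiety allows affinity capture of the fusion on glutathione resin, which suits both purification of the recombinant protein and its use as bait in pull-down assays.

The stated purpose is simply bacterial expression of MIZ1. The associated study concerns the interaction between Myc and Miz1 in medulloblastoma, which suggests a role for the recombinant GST-MIZ1 in biochemical binding experiments, and the "wild type" designation implies it may serve as a reference for mutant versions, although the record describes neither.
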