Addgene plasmid #74161: pGEX-human MIZ1 wild type
Purpose: bacterial expression of MIZ1
Depositing lab: Martine Roussel. Depositing organization: St. Jude Children's Research Hospital. Publication: The Interaction of Myc with Miz1 Defines Medulloblastoma Subgroup Identity. Vo BT, Wolf E, Kawauchi D, Gebhardt A, Rehg JE, Finkelstein D, Walz S, Murphy BL, Youn YH, Han YG, Eilers M, Roussel MF. Cancer Cell. 2016 Jan 11;29(1):5-16. doi: 10.1016/j.ccell.2015.12.003. PubMed 26766587.
Backbone
  Vector backbone: pGEX
  Backbone manufacturer: GE Healthcare
  Backbone size w/o insert (bp): 4968
  Vector type: Bacterial Expression
Growth in bacteria
  Bacterial resistance: Ampicillin, 100 μg/mL
  Growth temperature: 37°C
  Growth strain: DH5alpha
  Copy number: High Copy
Gene/Insert
  Gene/Insert name: MIZ1
  Species: H. sapiens (human)
  Insert size (bp): 2400
  Entrez Gene: ZBTB17 (a.k.a. MIZ-1, ZNF151, ZNF60, pHZ-67)
  Promoter: tac
  Tag / fusion protein: GST (N terminal on backbone)
  Cloning method: Restriction Enzyme; 5′ cloning site EcoRI (not destroyed); 3′ cloning site XhoI (not destroyed)
  Sequencing primers: 5′ pGEX5'; 3′ pGEX3'
Terms and licenses: Academic/Nonprofit Terms; Industry Terms: Not Available to Industry
How to cite: pGEX-human MIZ1 wild type was a gift from Martine Roussel (Addgene plasmid # 74161 ; http://n2t.net/addgene:74161 ; RRID:Addgene_74161)
